LOCUS       Exported 4026 bp ds-DNA circular SYN 12-MAY-2021
DEFINITION  Gateway entry clone with codon-optimized ORF sequence for subcloning
            into custom expression vectors.
ACCESSION   .
VERSION     .
KEYWORDS    pDONR221_SLC2A1
SOURCE      synthetic DNA construct
  ORGANISM  synthetic DNA construct
REFERENCE   1 (bases 1 to 4026)
  TITLE     RESOLUTE consortium SLC collection
REFERENCE   2 (bases 1 to 4026)
  AUTHORS   .
  TITLE     Direct Submission
  JOURNAL   Exported May 12, 2021 from SnapGene Server 1.1.58
            http://www.snapgene.com
FEATURES             Location/Qualifiers
     source          1..4026
                     /organism="synthetic DNA construct"
                     /mol_type="other DNA"
     primer_bind     92..109
                     /label=L4440
                     /note="L4440 vector, forward primer"
     terminator      268..295
                     /label=rrnB T2 terminator
                     /note="transcription terminator T2 from the E. coli rrnB
                     gene"
     terminator      387..473
                     /gene="Escherichia coli rrnB"
                     /label=rrnB T1 terminator
                     /note="transcription terminator T1 from the E. coli rrnB
                     gene"
     primer_bind     522..544
                     /label=M13/pUC Forward
                     /note="In lacZ gene"
     primer_bind     536..553
                     /label=M13 Forward
                     /note="In lacZ gene. Also called M13-F20 or M13 (-21)
                     Forward"
     primer_bind     537..553
                     /label=M13 fwd
                     /note="common sequencing primer, one of multiple similar
                     variants"
     protein_bind    569..668
                     /gene="mutant version of attL"
                     /label=attL1
                     /bound_moiety="LR Clonase(TM)"
                     /note="recombination site for the Gateway(R) LR reaction"
     protein_bind    complement(2151..2250)
                     /gene="mutant version of attL"
                     /label=attL2
                     /bound_moiety="LR Clonase(TM)"
                     /note="recombination site for the Gateway(R) LR reaction"
     primer_bind     complement(2267..2286)
                     /label=T7
                     /note="T7 promoter, forward primer"
     promoter        complement(2268..2286)
                     /label=T7 promoter
                     /note="promoter for bacteriophage T7 RNA polymerase"
     primer_bind     complement(2291..2307)
                     /label=M13 rev
                     /note="common sequencing primer, one of multiple similar
                     variants"
     primer_bind     complement(2291..2307)
                     /label=M13 Reverse
                     /note="In lacZ gene. Also called M13-rev"
     primer_bind     complement(2409..2428)
                     /label=pENTR-R
                     /note="pENTR vectors, reverse primer"
     CDS             2420..3229
                     /codon_start=1
                     /gene="aph(3')-Ia"
                     /product="aminoglycoside phosphotransferase"
                     /label=KanR
                     /note="confers resistance to kanamycin in bacteria or G418
                     (Geneticin(R)) in eukaryotes"
                     /translation="MSHIQRETSRPRLNSNMDADLYGYKWARDNVGQSGATIYRLYGKP
                     DAPELFLKHGKGSVANDVTDEMVRLNWLTEFMPLPTIKHFIRTPDDAWLLTTAIPGKTA
                     FQVLEEYPDSGENIVDALAVFLRRLHSIPVCNCPFNSDRVFRLAQAQSRMNNGLVDASD
                     FDDERNGWPVEQVWKEMHKLLPFSPDSVVTHGDFSLDNLIFDEGKLIGCIDVGRVGIAD
                     RYQDLAILWNCLGEFSPSLQKRLFQKYGIDNPDMNKLQFHLMLDEFF"
     primer_bind     complement(2487..2506)
                     /label=Kan-R
                     /note="Kanamycin resistance gene, reverse primer"
     rep_origin      3376..3964
                     /direction=RIGHT
                     /label=ori
                     /note="high-copy-number ColE1/pMB1/pBR322/pUC origin of
                     replication"
     primer_bind     3865..3884
                     /label=pBR322ori-F
                     /note="pBR322 origin, forward primer"
ORIGIN
        1 ctttcctgcg ttatcccctg attctgtgga taaccgtatt accgcctttg agtgagctga
       61 taccgctcgc cgcagccgaa cgaccgagcg cagcgagtca gtgagcgagg aagcggaaga
      121 gcgcccaata cgcaaaccgc ctctccccgc gcgttggccg attcattaat gcagctggca
      181 cgacaggttt cccgactgga aagcgggcag tgagcgcaac gcaattaata cgcgtaccgc
      241 tagccaggaa gagtttgtag aaacgcaaaa aggccatccg tcaggatggc cttctgctta
      301 gtttgatgcc tggcagttta tggcgggcgt cctgcccgcc accctccggg ccgttgcttc
      361 acaacgttca aatccgctcc cggcggattt gtcctactca ggagagcgtt caccgacaaa
      421 caacagataa aacgaaaggc ccagtcttcc gactgagcct ttcgttttat ttgatgcctg
      481 gcagttccct actctcgcgt taacgctagc atggatgttt tcccagtcac gacgttgtaa
      541 aacgacggcc agtcttaagc tcgggcccca aataatgatt ttattttgac tgatagtgac
      601 ctgttcgttg caacacattg atgagcaatg cttttttata atgccaactt tgtacaaaaa
      661 agcaggctcc accatggagc ctagctccaa gaagctgacc ggccggctga tgctggcagt
      721 gggaggagcc gtgctgggca gcctgcagtt cggctacaac accggcgtga tcaatgcccc
      781 tcagaaagtg atcgaggagt tttacaatca gacatgggtg caccggtatg gcgagtccat
      841 cctgccaacc acactgacca cactgtggtc tctgagcgtg gccatcttct ctgtgggcgg
      901 catgatcggc tccttttctg tgggcctgtt cgtgaacaga tttggccgga gaaatagcat
      961 gctgatgatg aacctgctgg ccttcgtgtc cgccgtgctg atgggcttct ccaagctggg
     1021 caagtctttt gagatgctga tcttggggag attcataatc ggtgtctact gcggcctgac
     1081 cacaggcttt gtgcccatgt atgtgggcga ggtgtcccct accgccctga ggggcgccct
     1141 gggcacactg caccagctgg gcatcgtggt gggcatcctg atcgcccagg tgttcggcct
     1201 ggactccatc atgggcaata aggatctgtg gccactgctg ctgtctatca tctttatccc
     1261 cgccctgctg cagtgcatcg tgctgccatt ctgtcccgag agccctcggt ttctgctgat
     1321 caacaggaat gaggagaacc gcgccaagtc cgtgctgaag aagctgagag gcaccgccga
     1381 cgtgacacac gatctgcagg agatgaagga ggagtctcgg cagatgatga gagagaagaa
     1441 ggtgaccatc ctggagctgt tccggagccc agcctacaga cagcccatcc tgatcgccgt
     1501 ggtgctgcag ctgagccagc agctgtccgg catcaatgcc gtgttctact atagcacctc
     1561 catctttgag aaggccggcg tgcagcagcc agtgtatgcc acaatcggct ctggcatcgt
     1621 gaacaccgcc ttcacagtgg tgagcctgtt tgtggtggag agggcaggca ggcgcaccct
     1681 gcacctgatc ggactggcag gaatggcagg ctgtgccatc ctgatgacaa tcgccctggc
     1741 cctgctggag cagctgccat ggatgtccta cctgtctatc gtggccatct tcggctttgt
     1801 ggccttcttt gaagtgggcc ccggccctat cccatggttc atcgtggccg agctgtttag
     1861 ccagggacca aggcctgcag caatcgcagt ggccggcttc tctaactgga ccagcaattt
     1921 catcgtgggc atgtgctttc agtacgtgga gcagctgtgc ggcccctacg tgttcatcat
     1981 ctttaccgtg ctgctggtgc tgttctttat cttcacatac ttcaaggtgc ctgagaccaa
     2041 gggcaggaca ttcgacgaga tcgcaagcgg ctttcgccag ggaggagcat ctcagagcga
     2101 caagacacct gaggagctgt ttcacccact gggcgccgat tcccaggtgg acccagcttt
     2161 cttgtacaaa gttggcatta taagaaagca ttgcttatca atttgttgca acgaacaggt
     2221 cactatcagt caaaataaaa tcattatttg ccatccagct gatatcccct atagtgagtc
     2281 gtattacatg gtcatagctg tttcctggca gctctggccc gtgtctcaaa atctctgatg
     2341 ttacattgca caagataaaa atatatcatc atgaacaata aaactgtctg cttacataaa
     2401 cagtaataca aggggtgtta tgagccatat tcaacgggaa acgtcgaggc cgcgattaaa
     2461 ttccaacatg gatgctgatt tatatgggta taaatgggct cgcgataatg tcgggcaatc
     2521 aggtgcgaca atctatcgct tgtatgggaa gcccgatgcg ccagagttgt ttctgaaaca
     2581 tggcaaaggt agcgttgcca atgatgttac agatgagatg gtcagactaa actggctgac
     2641 ggaatttatg cctcttccga ccatcaagca ttttatccgt actcctgatg atgcatggtt
     2701 actcaccact gcgatccccg gaaaaacagc attccaggta ttagaagaat atcctgattc
     2761 aggtgaaaat attgttgatg cgctggcagt gttcctgcgc cggttgcatt cgattcctgt
     2821 ttgtaattgt ccttttaaca gcgatcgcgt atttcgtctc gctcaggcgc aatcacgaat
     2881 gaataacggt ttggttgatg cgagtgattt tgatgacgag cgtaatggct ggcctgttga
     2941 acaagtctgg aaagaaatgc ataaactttt gccattctca ccggattcag tcgtcactca
     3001 tggtgatttc tcacttgata accttatttt tgacgagggg aaattaatag gttgtattga
     3061 tgttggacga gtcggaatcg cagaccgata ccaggatctt gccatcctat ggaactgcct
     3121 cggtgagttt tctccttcat tacagaaacg gctttttcaa aaatatggta ttgataatcc
     3181 tgatatgaat aaattgcagt ttcatttgat gctcgatgag tttttctaat cagaattggt
     3241 taattggttg taacactggc agagcattac gctgacttga cgggacggcg caagctcatg
     3301 accaaaatcc cttaacgtga gttacgcgtc gttccactga gcgtcagacc ccgtagaaaa
     3361 gatcaaagga tcttcttgag atcctttttt tctgcgcgta atctgctgct tgcaaacaaa
     3421 aaaaccaccg ctaccagcgg tggtttgttt gccggatcaa gagctaccaa ctctttttcc
     3481 gaaggtaact ggcttcagca gagcgcagat accaaatact gttcttctag tgtagccgta
     3541 gttaggccac cacttcaaga actctgtagc accgcctaca tacctcgctc tgctaatcct
     3601 gttaccagtg gctgctgcca gtggcgataa gtcgtgtctt accgggttgg actcaagacg
     3661 atagttaccg gataaggcgc agcggtcggg ctgaacgggg ggttcgtgca cacagcccag
     3721 cttggagcga acgacctaca ccgaactgag atacctacag cgtgagctat gagaaagcgc
     3781 cacgcttccc gaagggagaa aggcggacag gtatccggta agcggcaggg tcggaacagg
     3841 agagcgcacg agggagcttc cagggggaaa cgcctggtat ctttatagtc ctgtcgggtt
     3901 tcgccacctc tgacttgagc gtcgattttt gtgatgctcg tcaggggggc ggagcctatg
     3961 gaaaaacgcc agcaacgcgg cctttttacg gttcctggcc ttttgctggc cttttgctca
     4021 catgtt
//
