[The description below was written by a language model from this plasmid's Addgene catalogue record and the feature table of its GenBank file.]
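Description:
pDONR221_SLC2A1 is a Gateway entry clone built on the pDONR221 backbone, carrying a codon-optimized open reading frame for human SLC2A1, the glucose transporter also known as GLUT1. The circular plasmid is 4026 bp in total, with a 1476 bp insert. It is maintained in E. coli at high copy number through a ColE1/pUC-type origin of replication and is selected with kanamycin via the aph(3')-Ia aminoglycoside phosphotransferase gene. Although the catalogue lists the vector type as mammalian expression, the feature table shows no eukaryotic promoter or polyadenylation signal, so the plasmid serves as a shuttle for the ORF rather than as an expression vector in its own right.

The ORF itself is not annotated as a feature, but it occupies the interval between the attL1 and attL2 sites, which are the recombination sites recognised by LR Clonase. An LR reaction with any attR-containing destination vector transfers the SLC2A1 coding sequence directionally into that vector, where promoter, tags and selection are supplied by the destination backbone. Whether the ORF retains a stop codon is not stated in the record. Upstream of the cassette, the rrnB T1 and T2 terminators insulate the insert from read-through transcription originating in the backbone. M13 forward and reverse primer sites flank the att sites for sequence verification, and a T7 promoter lies just outside attL2, oriented toward the insert. The plasmid belongs to a consortium collection of solute carrier (SLC) transporter clones and is intended for subcloning SLC2A1 into custom expression vectors for transporter research and drug discovery.
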