Addgene plasmid #132103: pDONR221_SLC2A1
Purpose: Gateway entry clone with codon-optimized ORF sequence for subcloning into custom expression vectors
Depositing lab: RESOLUTE Consortium & Giulio Superti-Furga. Depositing organization: CeMM Research Center for Molecular Medicine. Publication: The RESOLUTE consortium: unlocking SLC transporters for drug discovery. Superti-Furga G, Lackner D, Wiedmer T, Ingles-Prieto A, Barbosa B, Girardi E, Goldmann U, Gurtl B, Klavins K, Klimek C, Lindinger S, Lineiro-Retes E, Muller AC, Onstein S, Redinger G, Reil D, Sedlyarov V, Wolf G, Crawford M, Everley R, ... Steppan CM. Nat Rev Drug Discov. 2020 Jul;19(7):429-430. doi: 10.1038/d41573-020-00056-6. PubMed 32265506.
Backbone
  Vector backbone: pDONR221
  Backbone manufacturer: Thermo Fisher Scientific
  Backbone size w/o insert (bp): 2550
  Vector type: Mammalian Expression
Growth in bacteria
  Bacterial resistance: Kanamycin, 50 μg/mL
  Growth temperature: 37°C
  Growth strain: Stbl3
  Copy number: High Copy
Gene/Insert
  Gene/Insert name: SLC2A1 (alt name: DYT18, DYT9, GLUT1, GLUT, HTLVR, CSE)
  Species: H. sapiens (human)
  Insert size (bp): 1476
  Entrez Gene: SLC2A1 (a.k.a. CSE, DYT17, DYT18, DYT9, EIG12, GLUT, GLUT-1, GLUT1, GLUT1DS, HTLVR, PED, SDCHCN)
  Cloning method: Gateway Cloning
  Sequencing primers: 5′ M13-fwd; 3′ M13-rev
Terms and licenses: Academic/Nonprofit Terms; Industry Terms
Depositor comments: For more information on the full Resolute plasmid collection, please see www.addgene.org/depositor-collections/re-solute/. Please provide your feedback on this plasmid to the RESOLUTE consortium by filling out their RESOLUTE repository feedback form: https://forms.office.com/Pages/ResponsePage.aspx?id=0e05yklzmkS7rjFGQL4N7z4feCLQvEJAmVcOCM_u885UN1JJRko0Ukg4TVQwNTZLOUxPQVJWT1NHUCQlQCN0PWcu
How to cite: pDONR221_SLC2A1 was a gift from RESOLUTE Consortium & Giulio Superti-Furga (Addgene plasmid # 132103 ; http://n2t.net/addgene:132103 ; RRID:Addgene_132103)
