>Addgene plasmid #132103 | pDONR221_SLC2A1 | depositor partial sequence | sequence record 253606 | Codon-optimized ORF of SLC2A1
ATGGAGCCTAGCTCCAAGAAGCTGACCGGCCGGCTGATGCTGGCAGTGGGAGGAGCCGTGCTGGGCAGCC
TGCAGTTCGGCTACAACACCGGCGTGATCAATGCCCCTCAGAAAGTGATCGAGGAGTTTTACAATCAGAC
ATGGGTGCACCGGTATGGCGAGTCCATCCTGCCAACCACACTGACCACACTGTGGTCTCTGAGCGTGGCC
ATCTTCTCTGTGGGCGGCATGATCGGCTCCTTTTCTGTGGGCCTGTTCGTGAACAGATTTGGCCGGAGAA
ATAGCATGCTGATGATGAACCTGCTGGCCTTCGTGTCCGCCGTGCTGATGGGCTTCTCCAAGCTGGGCAA
GTCTTTTGAGATGCTGATCTTGGGGAGATTCATAATCGGTGTCTACTGCGGCCTGACCACAGGCTTTGTG
CCCATGTATGTGGGCGAGGTGTCCCCTACCGCCCTGAGGGGCGCCCTGGGCACACTGCACCAGCTGGGCA
TCGTGGTGGGCATCCTGATCGCCCAGGTGTTCGGCCTGGACTCCATCATGGGCAATAAGGATCTGTGGCC
ACTGCTGCTGTCTATCATCTTTATCCCCGCCCTGCTGCAGTGCATCGTGCTGCCATTCTGTCCCGAGAGC
CCTCGGTTTCTGCTGATCAACAGGAATGAGGAGAACCGCGCCAAGTCCGTGCTGAAGAAGCTGAGAGGCA
CCGCCGACGTGACACACGATCTGCAGGAGATGAAGGAGGAGTCTCGGCAGATGATGAGAGAGAAGAAGGT
GACCATCCTGGAGCTGTTCCGGAGCCCAGCCTACAGACAGCCCATCCTGATCGCCGTGGTGCTGCAGCTG
AGCCAGCAGCTGTCCGGCATCAATGCCGTGTTCTACTATAGCACCTCCATCTTTGAGAAGGCCGGCGTGC
AGCAGCCAGTGTATGCCACAATCGGCTCTGGCATCGTGAACACCGCCTTCACAGTGGTGAGCCTGTTTGT
GGTGGAGAGGGCAGGCAGGCGCACCCTGCACCTGATCGGACTGGCAGGAATGGCAGGCTGTGCCATCCTG
ATGACAATCGCCCTGGCCCTGCTGGAGCAGCTGCCATGGATGTCCTACCTGTCTATCGTGGCCATCTTCG
GCTTTGTGGCCTTCTTTGAAGTGGGCCCCGGCCCTATCCCATGGTTCATCGTGGCCGAGCTGTTTAGCCA
GGGACCAAGGCCTGCAGCAATCGCAGTGGCCGGCTTCTCTAACTGGACCAGCAATTTCATCGTGGGCATG
TGCTTTCAGTACGTGGAGCAGCTGTGCGGCCCCTACGTGTTCATCATCTTTACCGTGCTGCTGGTGCTGT
TCTTTATCTTCACATACTTCAAGGTGCCTGAGACCAAGGGCAGGACATTCGACGAGATCGCAAGCGGCTT
TCGCCAGGGAGGAGCATCTCAGAGCGACAAGACACCTGAGGAGCTGTTTCACCCACTGGGCGCCGATTCC
CAGGTG
